>Addgene plasmid #135638 | pAAV-S5E3-dTom-nlsdTom | addgene full sequence | sequence record 271295 | Addgene NGS Result
CCTGCAGGCAGCTGCGCGCTCGCTCGCTCACTGAGGCCGCCCGGGCGTCGGGCGACCTTTGGTCGCCCGG
CCTCAGTGAGCGAGCGAGCGCGCAGAGAGGGAGTGGCCAACTCCATCACTAGGGGTTCCTGCGGCCGCAC
GCGTTTAATTAAACTAGTGGTTTATAAAATTTTATTTTCCTAAAATTTACATTTAAAAGCCATCCAACTT
ACCAAAGTGATTTCAAACCACAATTACATTTTATCTCAACTACCAGCATTTTATTTAGCCAGGATCTACA
TGAGACACATATCATGATGTGCTATGTACATCTTGTTATACAGTGTTATATTGATAACAAATGTCATCAA
TATAACATTGAATTAATCTTCCATAATTTATGGGGAAAAAAGGAGCAGCCTTACTGAAGGGCAAAGTTAT
ACAACAGCTTTACAGAAGCTGCATGCGAGTGCAGTACCGGGACACGGGCACGGACGGCGGCACTATAACC
ATTTTCCGTGGTGGTAATCTTGCTTTCATCTGACACAGAAAAGAGACCGCCGTTTTGAAAACTCACAGAA
CTAGCCTCACGGTTTTGTGAGTCCATTGAGCGCTGGCTGCGAAGAACGGTGTTTAACTCGAGAAATCATT
GAACAAGTTTTAGAAAATAAAGATGCTTATGACAATTTCAAACTTGAAGGTCTCCAAAGAAGGACTGAGA
TATTGGTGAGAGGAGTAAAGAGAATCCTGGTGCATTTATTTCATGCTTCCTTCTGTTCGAAGATCATTTT
GAGGTTTATAAAAGGTGGGGTGATCCAAAAATCTCCAGGCTGAGAGTCCTGGCTGAGGCTGTGAACTGGG
CTGCAGAGAAAGGGCCACGCCTCCCTCCTCTGCTCGCATTACTCAGCAGCTTTTCTGCATGTGGCTGGCT
GCAGACAATCTAAACCCTTCCGCTGTCGCTCCCCCCTTATACTGTTCTGCCAAAAGGAAGGCAGAGAGGA
AATCAGCTACGGGGCAAACTTCCTGCAGCCCGGGCTGGGCATAAAAGTCAGGGCAGAGCCATCTATTGCT
TACATTTGCTTCTAGCCTGCAAGTCGAGGAGCGCAGCCTTCCAGAAGCAGAGCGCGGCGCCTTAAGCTGC
AGAAGTTGGTCGTGAGGCACTGGGCACGTAAGTATCAAGGTTACAAGACAGGTTTAAGGAGACCAATAGA
AACTGGGCTTGTCGAGACAGAGAAGACTCTTGCGTTTCTGATAGGCACCTATTGGTCTTACTGACATCCA
CTTTGCCTTTCTCTCCACAGCGAGCTCGCTAGCGCGATCGCTGCCACCATGGTGAGCAAGGGCGAGGAGG
TCATCAAAGAGTTCATGCGCTTCAAGGTGCGCATGGAGGGCTCCATGAACGGCCACGAGTTCGAGATCGA
GGGCGAGGGCGAGGGCCGCCCCTACGAGGGCACCCAGACCGCCAAGCTGAAGGTGACCAAGGGCGGCCCC
CTGCCCTTCGCCTGGGACATCCTGTCCCCCCAGTTCATGTACGGCTCCAAGGCGTACGTGAAGCACCCCG
CCGACATCCCCGATTACAAGAAGCTGTCCTTCCCCGAGGGCTTCAAGTGGGAGCGCGTGATGAACTTCGA
GGACGGCGGTCTGGTGACCGTGACCCAGGACTCCTCCCTGCAGGACGGCACGCTGATCTACAAGGTGAAG
ATGCGCGGCACCAACTTCCCCCCCGACGGCCCCGTAATGCAGAAGAAGACCATGGGCTGGGAGGCCTCCA
CCGAGCGCCTGTACCCCCGCGACGGCGTGCTGAAGGGCGAGATCCACCAGGCCCTGAAGCTGAAGGACGG
CGGCCACTACCTGGTGGAGTTCAAGACCATCTACATGGCCAAGAAGCCCGTGCAACTGCCCGGCTACTAC
TACGTGGACACCAAGCTGGACATCACCTCCCACAACGAGGACTACACCATCGTGGAACAGTACGAGCGCT
CCGAGGGCCGCCACCACCTGTTCCTGTACGGCATGGACGAGCTGTACAAGTCCGGAGATAACGGAAGCGG
AGCCACTAACTTCTCCCTGTTGAAACAAGCAGGGGATGTCGAAGAGAATCCCGGGCCATCTAGAATGGCC
CCCAAGAAGAAGAGGAAGGTGGTGAGCAAGGGCGAGGAGGTCATCAAAGAGTTCATGCGCTTCAAGGTGC
GCATGGAGGGCTCCATGAACGGCCACGAGTTCGAGATCGAGGGCGAGGGCGAGGGCCGCCCCTACGAGGG
CACCCAGACCGCCAAGCTGAAGGTGACCAAGGGCGGCCCCCTGCCCTTCGCCTGGGACATCCTGTCCCCC
CAGTTCATGTACGGCTCCAAGGCGTACGTGAAGCACCCCGCCGACATCCCCGATTACAAGAAGCTGTCCT
TCCCCGAGGGCTTCAAGTGGGAGCGCGTGATGAACTTCGAGGACGGCGGTCTGGTGACCGTGACCCAGGA
CTCCTCCCTGCAGGACGGCACGCTGATCTACAAGGTGAAGATGCGCGGCACCAACTTCCCCCCCGACGGC
CCCGTAATGCAGAAGAAGACCATGGGCTGGGAGGCCTCCACCGAGCGCCTGTACCCCCGCGACGGCGTGC
TGAAGGGCGAGATCCACCAGGCCCTGAAGCTGAAGGACGGCGGCCACTACCTGGTGGAGTTCAAGACCAT
CTACATGGCCAAGAAGCCCGTGCAACTGCCCGGCTACTACTACGTGGACACCAAGCTGGACATCACCTCC
CACAACGAGGACTACACCATCGTGGAACAGTACGAGCGCTCCGAGGGCCGCCACCACCTGTTCCTGTACG
GCATGGACGAGCTGTACAAGTAAGTCGACGGCGCGCCCCACCCCTGCAGGGAATTCGATATCAAGCTTAT
CGATAATCAACCTCTGGATTACAAAATTTGTGAAAGATTGACTGGTATTCTTAACTATGTTGCTCCTTTT
ACGCTATGTGGATACGCTGCTTTAATGCCTTTGTATCATGCTATTGCTTCCCGTATGGCTTTCATTTTCT
CCTCCTTGTATAAATCCTGGTTGCTGTCTCTTTATGAGGAGTTGTGGCCCGTTGTCAGGCAACGTGGCGT
GGTGTGCACTGTGTTTGCTGACGCAACCCCCACTGGTTGGGGCATTGCCACCACCTGTCAGCTCCTTTCC
GGGACTTTCGCTTTCCCCCTCCCTATTGCCACGGCGGAACTCATCGCCGCCTGCCTTGCCCGCTGCTGGA
CAGGGGCTCGGCTGTTGGGCACTGACAATTCCGTGGTGTTGTCGGGGAAATCATCGTCCTTTCCTTGGCT
GCTCGCCTATGTTGCCACCTGGATTCTGCGCGGGACGTCCTTCTGCTACGTCCCTTCGGCCCTCAATCCA
GCGGACCTTCCTTCCCGCGGCCTGCTGCCGGCTCTGCGGCCTCTTCCGCGTCTTCGCCTTCGCCCTCAGA
CGAGTCGGATCTCCCTTTGGGCCGCCTCCCCGCATCGATACCGAGCGCTGCTCGAGAGATCTGTGATAGC
GGCCATCAAGCTGGCCGCGACTCTAGATCATAATCAGCCATACCACATTTGTAGAGGTTTTACTTGCTTT
AAAAAACCTCCCACACCTCCCCCTGAACCTGAAACATAAAATGAATGCAATTGTTGTTGTTAACTTGTTT
ATTGCAGCTTATAATGGTTACAAATAAAGCAATAGCATCACAAATTTCACAAATAAAGCATTTTTTTCAC
TGCATTCTAGTTGTGGTTTGTCCAAACTCATCAATGTATCAGCTTATCGATACCGCATGCACGTGCGGAC
CGAGCGGCCGCAGGAACCCCTAGTGATGGAGTTGGCCACTCCCTCTCTGCGCGCTCGCTCGCTCACTGAG
GCCGGGCGACCAAAGGTCGCCCGACGCCCGGGCTTTGCCCGGGCGGCCTCAGTGAGCGAGCGAGCGCGCA
GCTGCCTGCAGGGGCGCCTGATGCGGTATTTTCTCCTTACGCATCTGTGCGGTATTTCACACCGCATA
[95 nt withheld, positions 3989-4083]
T
[46 nt withheld, positions 4085-4130]
C
[141 nt withheld, positions 4132-4272]
CCTTTGACGTTGGAGTCCACGTTCTTT
[37 nt withheld, positions 4300-4336]
ACTCTATCTCGGGCTATTCTTTTGATTTATAAGGGATTTTGCCGATTTCGGTCTATTGGTTAAAAAATGA
GCTGATTTAACAAAAATTTAACGCGAATTTTAACAAAATATTAACGTTTACAATTTTATGGTGCACTCTC
AGTACAATCTGCTCTGATGCCGCATAGTTAAGCCAGCCCCGACACCCGCCAACACCCGCTGACGCGCCCT
GACGGGCTTGTCTGCTCCCGGCATCCGCTTACAGACAAGCTGTGACCGTCTCCGGGAGCTGCATGTGTCA
GAGGTTTTCACCGTCATCACCGAAACGCGCGAGACGAAAGGGCCTCGTGATACGCCTATTTTTATAGGTT
AATGTCATGATAATAATGGTTTCTTAGACGTCAGGTGGCACTTTTCGGGGAAATGTGCGCGGAACCCCTA
TTTGTTTATTTTTCTAAATACATTCAAATATGTATCCGCTCATGAGACAATAACCCTGATAAATGCTTCA
ATAATATTGAAAAAGGAAGAGTATGAGTATTCAACATTTCCGTGTCGCCCTTATTCCCTTTTTTGCGGCA
TTTTGCCTTCCTGTTTTTGCTCACCCAGAAACGCTGGTGAAAGTAAAAGATGCTGAAGATCAGTTGGGTG
CACGAGTGGGTTACATCGAACTGGATCTCAACAGCGGTAAGATCCTTGAGAGTTTTCGCCCCGAAGAACG
TTTTCCAATGATGAGCACTTTTAAAGTTCTGCTATGTGGCGCGGTATTATCCCGTATTGACGCCGGGCAA
GAGCAACTCGGTCGCCGCATACACTATTCTCAGAATGACTTGGTTGAGTACTCACCAGTCACAGAAAAGC
ATCTTACGGATGGCATGACAGTAAGAGAATTATGCAGTGCTGCCATAACCATGAGTGATAACACTGCGGC
CAACTTACTTCTGACAACGATCGGAGGACCGAAGGAGCTAACCGCTTTTTTGCACAACATGGGGGATCAT
GTAACTCGCCTTGATCGTTGGGAACCGGAGCTGAATGAAGCCATACCAAACGACGAGCGTGACACCACGA
TGCCTGTAGCAATGGCAACAACGTTGCGCAAACTATTAACTGGCGAACTACTTACTCTAGCTTCCCGGCA
ACAATTAATAGACTGGATGGAGGCGGATAAAGTTGCAGGACCACTTCTGCGCTCGGCCCTTCCGGCTGGC
TGGTTTATTGCTGATAAATCTGGAGCCGGTGAGCGTGGGTCTCGCGGTATCATTGCAGCACTGGGGCCAG
ATGGTAAGCCCTCCCGTATCGTAGTTATCTACACGACGGGGAGTCAGGCAACTATGGATGAACGAAATAG
ACAGATCGCTGAGATAGGTGCCTCACTGATTAAGCATTGGTAACTGTCAGACCAAGTTTACTCATATATA
CTTTAGATTGATTTAAAACTTCATTTTTAATTTAAAAGGATCTAGGTGAAGATCCTTTTTGATAATCTCA
TGACCAAAATCCCTTAACGTGAGTTTTCGTTCCACTGAGCGTCAGACCCCGTAGAAAAGATCAAAGGATC
TTCTTGAGATCCTTTTTTTCTGCGCGTAATCTGCTGCTTGCAAACAAAAAAACCACCGCTACCAGCGGTG
GTTTGTTTGCCGGATCAAGAGCTACCAACTCTTTTTCCGAAGGTAACTGGCTTCAGCAGAGCGCAGATAC
CAAATACTGTTCTTCTAGTGTAGCCGTAGTTAGGCCACCACTTCAAGAACTCTGTAGCACCGCCTACATA
CCTCGCTCTGCTAATCCTGTTACCAGTGGCTGCTGCCAGTGGCGATAAGTCGTGTCTTACCGGGTTGGAC
TCAAGACGATAGTTACCGGATAAGGCGCAGCGGTCGGGCTGAACGGGGGGTTCGTGCACACAGCCCAGCT
TGGAGCGAACGACCTACACCGAACTGAGATACCTACAGCGTGAGCTATGAGAAAGCGCCACGCTTCCCGA
AGGGAGAAAGGCGGACAGGTATCCGGTAAGCGGCAGGGTCGGAACAGGAGAGCGCACGAGGGAGCTTCCA
GGGGGAAACGCCTGGTATCTTTATAGTCCTGTCGGGTTTCGCCACCTCTGACTTGAGCGTCGATTTTTGT
GATGCTCGTCAGGGGGGCGGAGCCTATGGAAAAACGCCAGCAACGCGGCCTTTTTACGGTTCCTGGCCTT
TTGCTGGCCTTTTGCTCACATGT
Features (pLannotate 1.2.2; 17 found; start..end, strand, type, name):
     12..39      +  repeat_region  AAV2 ITR (fragment): inverted terminal repeat of adeno-associated virus serotype 2 inverted
     68..95      +  repeat_region  AAV2 ITR (fragment): inverted terminal repeat of adeno-associated virus serotype 2 inverted
   1148..1280    +  intron         chimeric intron: chimera between introns from human β-globin and immunoglobulin heavy chain genes
   1309..2010    +  CDS            dTomato: dTomato is a basic (constitutively fluorescent) orange fluorescent protein published in 2004, derived from Discosoma sp.. It is reported to be a somewhat slowly-maturing dimer with low acid sensitivity.
   2120..2820    +  CDS            dTomato (fragment): dimeric variant of DsRed fluorescent protein (Shaner et al., 2004) mammalian codon-optimized
   2850..2875    +  misc_feature   MCS (fragment): pBluescript multiple cloning site
   2875..3463    +  misc_feature   WPRE: woodchuck hepatitis virus posttranscriptional regulatory element
   3526..3609    +  CDS            large T antigen (fragment): large T antigen from SV40 (simian virus 40)
   3632..3713    +  polyA_signal   SV40 poly(A) signal: SV40 polyadenylation signal
   3792..3932    +  repeat_region  AAV2 ITR: inverted terminal repeat of adeno-associated virus serotype 2 inverted
   3937..3988    -  misc_feature   bom (fragment): basis of mobility region from pBR322
   4007..4462    +  rep_origin     f1 ori (sequence partly withheld): f1 bacteriophage origin of replication; arrow indicates direction of (+) strand synthesis
   4463..4512    -  misc_feature   bom (fragment): basis of mobility region from pBR322
   4614..4649    -  CDS            rop (fragment): Rop protein, which maintains plasmids at low copy number; rop
   4744..4848    +  promoter       AmpR promoter: bla
   4849..5709    +  CDS            AmpR: β-lactamase; bla; confers resistance to ampicillin, carbenicillin, and related antibiotics
   5880..6468    +  rep_origin     ori: high-copy-number ColE1/pMB1/pBR322/pUC origin of replication
