[The description below was written by a language model from this plasmid's Addgene catalogue record and pLannotate feature annotations shown in this document.]
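Description:
pAAV-S5E3-dTom-nlsdTom is an adeno-associated virus transfer plasmid built on the AAV-Dlx-GFP backbone and designed to label parvalbumin-expressing (PV) cortical interneurons with the red-orange fluorescent protein dTomato. It is propagated in bacteria as a high-copy plasmid with a ColE1/pUC-type origin and an ampicillin resistance gene (β-lactamase with its own promoter). An f1 phage origin is also present. The recombination-deficient strain listed for growth fits the need to keep the repeat-rich AAV2 inverted terminal repeats intact. The ITRs flank the expression cassette and provide the signals for replication and packaging of the genome into AAV particles. The left ITR is annotated only as short fragments in the sequencing-derived feature table, while the right one is detected in full.

According to the catalogue entry, expression is driven by the E3 regulatory element, an enhancer that restricts transgene activity to PV interneurons. The feature table does not annotate this element, nor any promoter. They presumably lie in the unannotated stretch between the left ITR and the chimeric β-globin/immunoglobulin intron, which promotes efficient processing of the transcript. Downstream are two dTomato coding sequences in tandem, matching the insert name dTom-nlsdTom, which implies that the second copy carries a nuclear localisation signal. Neither that signal nor whatever joins the two reading frames is annotated, so the linkage is not stated. A WPRE and an SV40 polyadenylation signal follow, enhancing transcript stability and termination. The insert species is recorded as mouse, although dTomato derives from Discosoma. The vector is intended for producing AAV to visualise and target PV interneurons in vivo.
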