Addgene plasmid #135638: pAAV-S5E3-dTom-nlsdTom
Purpose: AAV vector to drive the expression of dTomato in PV cortical interneuronsunder the control of the E3 regulatory element
Depositing lab: Jordane Dimidschstein. Depositing organization: Broad Institute. Publication: Viral manipulation of functionally distinct interneurons in mice, non-human primates and humans. Vormstein-Schneider D, Lin JD, Pelkey KA, Chittajallu R, Guo B, Arias-Garcia MA, Allaway K, Sakopoulos S, Schneider G, Stevenson O, Vergara J, Sharma J, Zhang Q, Franken TP, Smith J, Ibrahim LA, M Astro KJ, Sabri E, Huang S, Favuzzi E, Burbridge T, Xu Q, Guo L, Vogel I, Sanchez V, Saldi GA, Gorissen BL, Yuan X, Zaghloul KA, Devinsky O, Sabatini BL, Batista-Brito R, Reynolds J, Feng G, Fu Z, McBain CJ, Fishell G, Dimidschstein J. Nat Neurosci. 2020 Dec;23(12):1629-1636. doi: 10.1038/s41593-020-0692-9. Epub 2020 Aug 17. PubMed 32807948.
Backbone
  Vector backbone: AAV-Dlx-GFP
  Vector type: AAV
Growth in bacteria
  Bacterial resistance: Ampicillin, 100 μg/mL
  Growth temperature: 37°C
  Growth strain: NEB Stable
  Copy number: High Copy
Gene/Insert
  Gene/Insert name: dTom-nlsdTom
  Species: M. musculus (mouse)
  Mutation: None
  Cloning method: Gibson Cloning
Terms and licenses: Academic/Nonprofit Terms; Industry Terms: Not Available to Industry
Depositor comments: Please visit https://www.biorxiv.org/content/10.1101/808170v1 for BioRxiv preprint
How to cite: pAAV-S5E3-dTom-nlsdTom was a gift from Jordane Dimidschstein (Addgene plasmid # 135638 ; http://n2t.net/addgene:135638 ; RRID:Addgene_135638)
